Addgene plasmid #40997: PBCAG-Cerulean
Depositing lab: Joseph Loturco. Depositing organization: University of Connecticut. Publication: A method for stable transgenesis of radial glia lineage in rat neocortex by piggyBac mediated transposition. Chen F, LoTurco J. J Neurosci Methods. 2012 Jun 15;207(2):172-80. Epub 2012 Apr 11. 10.1016/j.jneumeth.2012.03.016 PubMed 22521325.
Backbone
  Vector backbone: PBCAG-eGFP
  Backbone size w/o insert (bp): 6336
  Total vector size (bp): 6426
  Vector type: Mammalian Expression
Growth in bacteria
  Bacterial resistance: Ampicillin, 100 μg/mL
  Growth temperature: 37°C
  Growth strain: DH5alpha
  Copy number: High Copy
Gene/Insert
  Gene/Insert name: Cerulean
  Species: Synthetic
  Cloning method: Restriction Enzyme; 5′ cloning site EcoR1 (not destroyed); 3′ cloning site Not1 (not destroyed)
  Sequencing primers: 5′ pCAG-F; 3′ EGFP-N
Terms and licenses: Academic/Nonprofit Terms; Industry Terms: Not Available to Industry
How to cite: PBCAG-Cerulean was a gift from Joseph Loturco (Addgene plasmid # 40997 ; http://n2t.net/addgene:40997 ; RRID:Addgene_40997)
