[The description below was written by a language model from this plasmid's Addgene catalogue record and pLannotate feature annotations shown in this document.]
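Description:
PBCAG-Cerulean is a mammalian expression plasmid derived from PBCAG-eGFP, in which the cyan fluorescent protein Cerulean occupies the reporter position, cloned between EcoRI and NotI sites that both remain intact. The total size is 6,426 bp. It is maintained in E. coli as a high-copy plasmid through a ColE1/pUC-type origin and is selected with ampicillin via a β-lactamase gene driven by its own promoter. Remnants of lac regulatory sequences, a short SV40 promoter fragment, an SV40 origin and an SV40 polyadenylation signal are also annotated in the backbone.

The expression cassette is a standard CAG arrangement: the CMV immediate-early enhancer, the chicken β-actin promoter and a chimeric chicken β-actin/rabbit β-globin intron, which together give strong, broadly active transcription in mammalian cells. These drive a mammalian codon-optimised monomeric Cerulean coding sequence, and the transcript is terminated by a rabbit β-globin poly(A) signal. The small HBB fragments flagging either side of the reporter are most likely residual β-globin sequence belonging to this cassette. A loxP site lies upstream of the enhancer and a lox2272 site sits between the intron and the reporter. These two sites are incompatible with each other, and the record does not state what role, if any, they play here.

The "PB" in the name and the associated publication on piggyBac-mediated transposition for stable transgenesis of the radial glia lineage in rat neocortex indicate that this is intended as a transposon donor. It would be supplied together with a piggyBac transposase source so that the reporter integrates into the genome and is inherited by daughter cells. However, the automated feature table does not annotate piggyBac terminal repeats, so their positions cannot be confirmed from it.
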