Features (pLannotate 1.2.2; 21 found; start..end, strand, type, name):
    370..403     -  protein_bind   loxP: Cre-mediated recombination occurs in the 8-bp core sequence (GCATACAT). Cre recombinase
    420..436     +  misc_feature   Ad SA (fragment): adenovirus major late transcript splice acceptor (Friedrich and Soriano, 1991)
    437..802     +  enhancer       CMV enhancer: human cytomegalovirus immediate early enhancer
    805..1080    +  promoter       chicken β-actin promoter: No description available
   1081..2089    +  intron         chimeric intron: chimera between introns from chicken β-actin and rabbit β-globin
   2087..2143    +  CDS            HBB (fragment): HBB_LEPEU - Experimental evidence at protein level: Swiss-Prot protein existence level 1. Involved in oxygen transport from the lung to the various peripheral tissues. From Lepus europaeus (European hare).
   2178..2211    +  protein_bind   lox2272: Cre-mediated recombination occurs in the 8-bp core sequence (GGATACTT). lox2272 sites are compatible with each other, but incompatible with loxP or loxN sites (Lee and Saito, 1988). Cre recombinase
   2231..2950    +  CDS            mCerulean: enhanced monomeric variant of CFP (Rizzo et al., 2004) mammalian codon-optimized
   3007..3078    +  CDS            HBB (fragment): HBB_PONPY - Experimental evidence at transcript level: Swiss-Prot protein existence level 2. Involved in oxygen transport from the lung to the various peripheral tissues. From Pongo pygmaeus (Bornean orangutan).
   3149..3204    +  polyA_signal   β-globin poly(A) signal: rabbit β-globin polyadenylation signal (Gil and Proudfoot, 1987)
   3953..3969    -  protein_bind   lac operator: The lac repressor binds to the lac operator to inhibit transcription in E. coli. This inhibition can be relieved by adding lactose or isopropyl-β-D-thiogalactopyranoside (IPTG). lac repressor encoded by lacI
   3977..4007    -  promoter       lac promoter: promoter for the E. coli lac operon
   4022..4043    -  protein_bind   CAP binding site: CAP binding activates transcription in the presence of cAMP. E. coli catabolite activator protein
   4056..4095    -  CDS            lacI (fragment): lac repressor; lacI; The lac repressor binds to the lac operator to inhibit transcription in E. coli. This inhibition can be relieved by adding lactose or isopropyl-β-D-thiogalactopyranoside (IPTG).
   4102..4124    +  promoter       SV40 promoter (fragment): SV40 enhancer and early promoter
   4148..4283    +  rep_origin     SV40 ori: SV40 origin of replication
   4303..4437    +  polyA_signal   SV40 poly(A) signal: SV40 polyadenylation signal
   4439..4493    -  CDS            lacI (fragment): lac repressor; lacI; The lac repressor binds to the lac operator to inhibit transcription in E. coli. This inhibition can be relieved by adding lactose or isopropyl-β-D-thiogalactopyranoside (IPTG).
   4676..5264    -  rep_origin     ori: high-copy-number ColE1/pMB1/pBR322/pUC origin of replication
   5435..6295    -  CDS            AmpR: β-lactamase; bla; confers resistance to ampicillin, carbenicillin, and related antibiotics
   6296..6400    -  promoter       AmpR promoter: bla
>Addgene plasmid #40997 | PBCAG-Cerulean | depositor full sequence | sequence record 54308 | PBCAG-Cerulean sequence 6426 bps
GTCGACTTAACCCTAGAAAGATAATCATATTGTGACGTACGTTAAAGATAATCATGCGTAAAATTGACGC
ATGTGTTTTATCGATCTGTATATCGAGGTTTATTTATTAATTTGAATAGATATTAAGTTTTATTATATTT
ACACTTACATACTAATAATAAATTCAACAAACAATTTATTTATGTTTATTTATTTATTAAAAAAAAACAA
AAACTCAAAATTTCTTCTATAAAGTAACAAAACTTTTAAACATTCTCTCTTTTACAAAAATAAACTTATT
TTGTACTTTAAAAACAGTCATGTTGTATTATAAAATAAGTAATTAGCTTAACTTATACATAATAGAAACA
AATTATACTTATTAATCGCATAACTTCGTATAATGTATGCTATACGAAGTTATGCGATTAAGGGATCTGT
AGGGCGCAGTAGTCCAACTAGTTATTAATAGTAATCAATTACGGGGTCATTAGTTCATAGCCCATATATG
GAGTTCCGCGTTACATAACTTACGGTAAATGGCCCGCCTGGCTGACCGCCCAACGACCCCCGCCCATTGA
CGTCAATAATGACGTATGTTCCCATAGTAACGCCAATAGGGACTTTCCATTGACGTCAATGGGTGGACTA
TTTACGGTAAACTGCCCACTTGGCAGTACATCAAGTGTATCATATGCCAAGTACGCCCCCTATTGACGTC
AATGACGGTAAATGGCCCGCCTGGCATTATGCCCAGTACATGACCTTATGGGACTTTCCTACTTGGCAGT
ACATCTACGTATTAGTCATCGCTATTACCATGGGTCGAGGTGAGCCCCACGTTCTGCTTCACTCTCCCCA
TCTCCCCCCCCTCCCCACCCCCAATTTTGTATTTATTTATTTTTTAATTATTTTGTGCAGCGATGGGGGC
GGGGGGGGGGGGGGCGCGCGCCAGGCGGGGCGGGGCGGGGCGAGGGGCGGGGCGGGGCGAGGCGGAGAGG
TGCGGCGGCAGCCAATCAGAGCGGCGCGCTCCGAAAGTTTCCTTTTATGGCGAGGCGGCGGCGGCGGCGG
CCCTATAAAAAGCGAAGCGCGCGGCGGGCGGGAGTCGCTGCGTTGCCTTCGCCCCGTGCCCCGCTCCGCG
CCGCCTCGCGCCGCCCGCCCCGGCTCTGACTGACCGCGTTACTCCCACAGGTGAGCGGGCGGGACGGCCC
TTCTCCTCCGGGCTGTAATTAGCGCTTGGTTTAATGACGGCTCGTTTCTTTTCTGTGGCTGCGTGAAAGC
CTTAAAGGGCTCCGGGAGGGCCCTTTGTGCGGGGGGGAGCGGCTCGGGGGGTGCGTGCGTGTGTGTGTGC
GTGGGGAGCGCCGCGTGCGGCCCGCGCTGCCCGGCGGCTGTGAGCGCTGCGGGCGCGGCGCGGGGCTTTG
TGCGCTCCGCGTGTGCGCGAGGGGAGCGCGGCCGGGGGCGGTGCCCCGCGGTGCGGGGGGGCTGCGAGGG
GAACAAAGGCTGCGTGCGGGGTGTGTGCGTGGGGGGGTGAGCAGGGGGTGTGGGCGCGGCGGTCGGGCTG
TAACCCCCCCCTGCACCCCCCTCCCCGAGTTGCTGAGCACGGCCCGGCTTCGGGTGCGGGGCTCCGTGCG
GGGCGTGGCGCGGGGCTCGCCGTGCCGGGCGGGGGGTGGCGGCAGGTGGGGGTGCCGGGCGGGGCGGGGC
CGCCTCGGGCCGGGGAGGGCTCGGGGGAGGGGCGCGGCGGCCCCGGAGCGCCGGCGGCTGTCGAGGCGCG
GCGAGCCGCAGCCATTGCCTTTTATGGTAATCGTGCGAGAGGGCGCAGGGACTTCCTTTGTCCCAAATCT
GGCGGAGCCGAAATCTGGGAGGCGCCGCCGCACCCCCTCTAGCGGGCGCGGGCGAAGCGGTGCGGCGCCG
GCAGGAAGGAAATGGGCGGGGAGGGCCTTCGTGCGTCGCCGCGCCGCCGTCCCCTTCTCCATCTCCAGCC
TCGGGGCTGCCGCAGGGGGACGGCTGCCTTCGGGGGGGACGGGGCAGGGCGGGGTTCGGCTTCTGGCGTG
TGACCGGCGGCTCTAGAGCCTCTGCTAACCATGTTCATGCCTTCTTCTTTTTCCTACAGCTCCTGGGCAA
CGTGCTGGTTATTGTGCTGTCTCATCATTTTGGCAAAGAATTCCCTGTAGGAATTGGCCGCGACTCTAGG
ATCTAGGATAACTTCGTATAGGATACTTTATACGAAGTTATTGATCCACCGGTCGCCACCATGGTGAGCA
AGGGCGAGGAGCTGTTCACCGGGGTGGTGCCCATCCTGGTCGAGCTGGACGGCGACGTAAACGGCCACAA
GTTCAGCGTGTCCGGCGAGGGCGAGGGCGATGCCACCTACGGCAAGCTGACCCTGAAGTTCATCTGCACC
ACCGGCAAGCTGCCCGTGCCCTGGCCCACCCTCGTGACCACCCTGACCTGGGGCGTGCAGTGCTTCGCCC
GCTACCCCGACCACATGAAGCAGCACGACTTCTTCAAGTCCGCCATGCCCGAAGGCTACGTCCAGGAGCG
CACCATCTTCTTCAAGGACGACGGCAACTACAAGACCCGCGCCGAGGTGAAGTTCGAGGGCGACACCCTG
GTGAACCGCATCGAGCTGAAGGGCATCGACTTCAAGGAGGACGGCAACATCCTGGGGCACAAGCTGGAGT
ACAACGCCATCAGCGACAACGTCTATATCACCGCCGACAAGCAGAAGAACGGCATCAAGGCCAACTTCAA
GATCCGCCACAACATCGAGGACGGCAGCGTGCAGCTCGCCGACCACTACCAGCAGAACACCCCCATCGGC
GACGGCCCCGTGCTGCTGCCCGACAACCACTACCTGAGCACCCAGTCCAAGCTGAGCAAAGACCCCAACG
AGAAGCGCGATCACATGGTCCTGCTGGAGTTCGTGACCGCCGCCGGGATCACTCTCGGCATGGACGAGCT
GTACAAGTAAAGCGGCCGCGACTCTAGATCATAATCAGCCATACCACATTTGTAGAGGGCGGCCGCACTC
CTCAGGTGCAGGCTGCCTATCAGAAGGTGGTGGCTGGTGTGGCCAATGCCCTGGCTCACAAATACCACTG
AGATCTTTTTCCCTCTGCCAAAAATTATGGGGACATCATGAAGCCCCTTGAGCATCTGACTTCTGGCTAA
TAAAGGAAATTTATTTTCATTGCAATAGTGTGTTGGAATTTTTTGTGTCTCTCACTCGGAAGGACATATG
GGAGGGCAAATCATTTAAAACATCAGAATGAGTATTTGGTTTAGAGTTTGGCAACATATGCCATATGCTG
GCTGCCATGAACAAAGGTGGCTATAAAGAGGTCATCAGTATATGAAACAGCCCCCTGCTGTCCATTCCTT
ATTCCATAGAAAAGCCTTGACTTGAGGTTAGATTTTTTTTATATTTTGTTTTGTGTTATTTTTTTCTTTA
ACATCCCTAAAATTTTCCTTACATGTTTTACTAGCCAGATTTTTCCTCCTCTCCTGACTACTCCCAGTCA
TAGCTGTCCCTCTTCTCTTATGAAGATCCCTCGACCTGCAGGCTCCAGCCTACACAATCGCTCAAGACGT
GTAATGCTTTTATTATATATTAGTCACGATATCTATAACAAGAAAATATATATATAATAAGTTATCACGT
AAGTAGAACATGAAATAACAATATAATTATCGTATGAGTTAAATCTTAAAAGTCACGTAAAAGATAATCA
TGCGTCATTTTGACTCACGCGGTCGTTATAGTTCAAAATCAGTGACACTTACCGCATTGACAAGCACGCC
TCACGGGAGCTCCAAGCGGCGACTGAGATGTCCTAAATGCACAGCGACGGATTCGCGCTATTTAGAAAGA
GAGAGCAATATTTCAAGAATGCATGCGTCAATTTTACGCAGACTATCTTTCTAGGGTTAAAAGCTTGGCG
TAATCATGGTCATAGCTGTTTCCTGTGTGAAATTGTTATCCGCTCACAATTCCACACAACATACGAGCCG
GAAGCATAAAGTGTAAAGCCTGGGGTGCCTAATGAGTGAGCTAACTCACATTAATTGCGTTGCGCTCACT
GCCCGCTTTCCAGTCGGGAAACCTGTCGTGCCAGCGGATCCGCATCTCAATTAGTCAGCAACCATAGTCC
CGCCCCTAACTCCGCCCATCCCGCCCCTAACTCCGCCCAGTTCCGCCCATTCTCCGCCCCATGGCTGACT
AATTTTTTTTATTTATGCAGAGGCCGAGGCCGCCTCGGCCTCTGAGCTATTCCAGAAGTAGTGAGGAGGC
TTTTTTGGAGGCCTAGGCTTTTGCAAAAAGCTAACTTGTTTATTGCAGCTTATAATGGTTACAAATAAAG
CAATAGCATCACAAATTTCACAAATAAAGCATTTTTTTCACTGCATTCTAGTTGTGGTTTGTCCAAACTC
ATCAATGTATCTTATCATGTCTGGATCCGCTGCATTAATGAATCGGCCAACGCGCGGGGAGAGGCGGTTT
GCGTATTGGGCGCTCTTCCGCTTCCTCGCTCACTGACTCGCTGCGCTCGGTCGTTCGGCTGCGGCGAGCG
GTATCAGCTCACTCAAAGGCGGTAATACGGTTATCCACAGAATCAGGGGATAACGCAGGAAAGAACATGT
GAGCAAAAGGCCAGCAAAAGGCCAGGAACCGTAAAAAGGCCGCGTTGCTGGCGTTTTTCCATAGGCTCCG
CCCCCCTGACGAGCATCACAAAAATCGACGCTCAAGTCAGAGGTGGCGAAACCCGACAGGACTATAAAGA
TACCAGGCGTTTCCCCCTGGAAGCTCCCTCGTGCGCTCTCCTGTTCCGACCCTGCCGCTTACCGGATACC
TGTCCGCCTTTCTCCCTTCGGGAAGCGTGGCGCTTTCTCAATGCTCACGCTGTAGGTATCTCAGTTCGGT
GTAGGTCGTTCGCTCCAAGCTGGGCTGTGTGCACGAACCCCCCGTTCAGCCCGACCGCTGCGCCTTATCC
GGTAACTATCGTCTTGAGTCCAACCCGGTAAGACACGACTTATCGCCACTGGCAGCAGCCACTGGTAACA
GGATTAGCAGAGCGAGGTATGTAGGCGGTGCTACAGAGTTCTTGAAGTGGTGGCCTAACTACGGCTACAC
TAGAAGGACAGTATTTGGTATCTGCGCTCTGCTGAAGCCAGTTACCTTCGGAAAAAGAGTTGGTAGCTCT
TGATCCGGCAAACAAACCACCGCTGGTAGCGGTGGTTTTTTTGTTTGCAAGCAGCAGATTACGCGCAGAA
AAAAAGGATCTCAAGAAGATCCTTTGATCTTTTCTACGGGGTCTGACGCTCAGTGGAACGAAAACTCACG
TTAAGGGATTTTGGTCATGAGATTATCAAAAAGGATCTTCACCTAGATCCTTTTAAATTAAAAATGAAGT
TTTAAATCAATCTAAAGTATATATGAGTAAACTTGGTCTGACAGTTACCAATGCTTAATCAGTGAGGCAC
CTATCTCAGCGATCTGTCTATTTCGTTCATCCATAGTTGCCTGACTCCCCGTCGTGTAGATAACTACGAT
ACGGGAGGGCTTACCATCTGGCCCCAGTGCTGCAATGATACCGCGAGACCCACGCTCACCGGCTCCAGAT
TTATCAGCAATAAACCAGCCAGCCGGAAGGGCCGAGCGCAGAAGTGGTCCTGCAACTTTATCCGCCTCCA
TCCAGTCTATTAATTGTTGCCGGGAAGCTAGAGTAAGTAGTTCGCCAGTTAATAGTTTGCGCAACGTTGT
TGCCATTGCTACAGGCATCGTGGTGTCACGCTCGTCGTTTGGTATGGCTTCATTCAGCTCCGGTTCCCAA
CGATCAAGGCGAGTTACATGATCCCCCATGTTGTGCAAAAAAGCGGTTAGCTCCTTCGGTCCTCCGATCG
TTGTCAGAAGTAAGTTGGCCGCAGTGTTATCACTCATGGTTATGGCAGCACTGCATAATTCTCTTACTGT
CATGCCATCCGTAAGATGCTTTTCTGTGACTGGTGAGTACTCAACCAAGTCATTCTGAGAATAGTGTATG
CGGCGACCGAGTTGCTCTTGCCCGGCGTCAATACGGGATAATACCGCGCCACATAGCAGAACTTTAAAAG
TGCTCATCATTGGAAAACGTTCTTCGGGGCGAAAACTCTCAAGGATCTTACCGCTGTTGAGATCCAGTTC
GATGTAACCCACTCGTGCACCCAACTGATCTTCAGCATCTTTTACTTTCACCAGCGTTTCTGGGTGAGCA
AAAACAGGAAGGCAAAATGCCGCAAAAAAGGGAATAAGGGCGACACGGAAATGTTGAATACTCATACTCT
TCCTTTTTCAATATTATTGAAGCATTTATCAGGGTTATTGTCTCATGAGCGGATACATATTTGAATGTAT
TTAGAAAAATAAACAAATAGGGGTTCCGCGCACATTTCCCCGAAAAGTGCCACCTG
