>Addgene plasmid #40997 | PBCAG-Cerulean | addgene partial sequence | sequence record 177252 | Addgene Partial NGS Result
GGGGGACGGCTGCCTTCGGGGGGGACGGGGCAGGGCGGGGTTCGGCTTCTGGCGTGTGACCGGCGGCTCT
AGAGCCTCTGCTAACCATGTTCATGCCTTCTTCTTTTTCCTACAGCTCCTGGGCAACGTGCTGGTTATTG
TGCTGTCTCATCATTTTGGCAAAGAATTCCCTGTAGGAATTGGCCGCGACTCTAGGATCTAGGATAACTT
CGTATAGGATACTTTATACGAAGTTATTGATCCACCGGTCGCCACCATGGTGAGCAAGGGCGAGGAGCTG
TTCACCGGGGTGGTGCCCATCCTGGTCGAGCTGGACGGCGACGTAAACGGCCACAAGTTCAGCGTGTCCG
GCGAGGGCGAGGGCGATGCCACCTACGGCAAGCTGACCCTGAAGTTCATCTGCACCACCGGCAAGCTGCC
CGTGCCCTGGCCCACCCTCGTGACCACCCTGACCTGGGGCGTGCAGTGCTTCGCCCGCTACCCCGACCAC
ATGAAGCAGCACGACTTCTTCAAGTCCGCCATGCCCGAAGGCTACGTCCAGGAGCGCACCATCTTCTTCA
AGGACGACGGCAACTACAAGACCCGCGCCGAGGTGAAGTTCGAGGGCGACACCCTGGTGAACCGCATCGA
GCTGAAGGGCATCGACTTCAAGGAGGACGGCAACATCCTGGGGCACAAGCTGGAGTACAACGCCATCAGC
GACAACGTCTATATCACCGCCGACAAGCAGAAGAACGGCATCAAGGCCAACTTCAAGATCCGCCACAACA
TCGAGGACGGCAGCGTGCAGCTCGCCGACCACTACCAGCAGAACACCCCCATCGGCGACGGCCCCGTGCT
GCTGCCCGACAACCACTACCTGAGCACCCAGTCCAAGCTGAGCAAAGACCCCAACGAGAAGCGCGATCAC
ATGGTCCTGCTGGAGTTCGTGACCGCCGCCGGGATCACTCTCGGCATGGACGAGCTGTACAAGTAAAGCG
GCCGCACTCCTCAGGTGCAGGCTGCCTATCAGAAGGTGGTGGCTGGTGTGGCCAATGCCCTGGCTCACAA
ATACCACTGAGATCTTTTTCCCTCTGCCAAAAATTATGGGGACATCATGAAGCCCCTTGAGCATCTGACT
TCTGGCTAATAAAGGAAATTTATTTTCATTGCAATAGTGTGTTGGAATTTTTTGTGTCTCTCACTCGGAA
GGACATATGGGAGGGCAAATCATTTAAAACATCAGAATGAGTATTTGGTTTAGAGTTTGGCAACATATGC
CCATATGCTGGCTGCCATGAACAAAGGTTGGCTATAAAGAGGTCATCAGTATATGAAACAGCCCCCTGCT
GTCCATTCCTTATTCCATAGAAAAGCCTTGACTTGAGGTTAGATTTTTTTTATATTTTGTTTTGTGTTAT
TTTTTTCTTTAACATCCCTAAAATTTTCCTTACATGTTTTACTAGCCAGATTTTTCCTCCTCTCCTGACT
ACTCCCAGTCATAGCTGTCCCTCTTCTCTTATGGAGATCCCTCGACCTGCAGAGCTCCAGCCTACACAAT
CGCTCAAGACGTGTAATGCTTTTATTATATATTAGTCACGATATCTATAACAAGAAAATATATATATAAT
AAGTTATCACGTAAGTAGAACATGAAATAACAATATAATTATCGTATGAGTTAAATCTTAAAAGTCACGT
AAAAGATAATCATGCGTCATTTTGACTCACGCGGTCGTTATAGTTCAAAATCAGTGACACTTACCGCATT
GACAAGCACGCCTCACGGGAGCTCCAAGCGGCGACTGAGATGTCCTAAATGCACAGCGACGGATTCGCGC
TATTTAGAAAGAGAGAGCAATATTTCAAGAATGCATGCGTCAATTTTACGCAGACTATCTTTCTAGGGTT
AAAAGCTTGGCGTAATCATGGTCATAGCTGTTTCCTGTGTGAAATTGTTATCCGCTCACAATTCCACACA
ACATACGAGCCGGAAGCATAAAGTGTAAAGCCTGGGGTGCCTAATGAGTGAGCTAACTCACATTAATTGC
GTTGCGCTCACTGCCCGCTTTCCAGTCGGGAAACCTGTCGTGCCAGCGGATCCGCATCTCAATAAGTCAG
CAACCATAGTCCCGCCCCTAACTCCGCCCATCCCGCCCCTAACTCCGCCCAGTTCCGCCCATTCTCCGCC
CCATGGCTGACTAATTTTTTTTATTTATGCAGAGGCCGAGGCCGCCTCGGCCTCTGAGCTATTCCAGAAG
TAGTGAGGAGGCTTTTTTGGAGGCCTAGGCTTTTGCAAAAAGCTAACTTGTTTATTGCAGCTTATAATGG
TTACAAATAAAGCAATAGCATCACAAATTTCACAAATAAAGCATTTTTTTCACTGCATTCTAGTTGTGGT
TTGTCCAAACTCATCAATGTATCTTATCATGTCTGGATCCGCTGCATTAATGAATCGGCCAACGCGCGGG
GAGAGGCGGTTTGCGTATTGGGCGCTCTTCCGCTTCCTCGCTCACTGACTCGCTGCGCTCGGTCGTTCGG
CTGCGGCGAGCGGTATCAGCTCACTCAAAGGCGGTAATACGGTTATCCACAGAATCAGGGGATAACGCAG
GAAAGAACATGTGAGCAAAAGGCCAGCAAAAGGCCAGGAACCGTAAAAAGGCCGCGTTGCTGGCGTTTTT
CCATAGGCTCCGCCCCCCTGACGAGCATCACAAAAATCGACGCTCAAGTCAGAGGTGGCGAAACCCGACA
GGACTATAAAGATACCAGGCGTTTCCCCCTGGAAGCTCCCTCGTGCGCTCTCCTGTTCCGACCCTGCCGC
TTACCGGATACCTGTCCGCCTTTCTCCCTTCGGGAAGCGTGGCGCTTTCTCATAGCTCACGCTGTAGGTA
TCTCAGTTCGGTGTAGGTCGTTCGCTCCAAGCTGGGCTGTGTGCACGAACCCCCCGTTCAGCCCGACCGC
TGCGCCTTATCCGGTAACTATCGTCTTGAGTCCAACCCGGTAAGACACGACTTATCGCCACTGGCAGCAG
CCACTGGTAACAGGATTAGCAGAGCGAGGTATGTAGGCGGTGCTACAGAGTTCTTGAAGTGGTGGCCTAA
CTACGGCTACACTAGAAGAACAGTATTTGGTATCTGCGCTCTGCTGAAGCCAGTTACCTTCGGAAAAAGA
GTTGGTAGCTCTTGATCCGGCAAACAAACCACCGCTGGTAGCGGTGGTTTTTTTGTTTGCAAGCAGCAGA
TTACGCGCAGAAAAAAAGGATCTCAAGAAGATCCTTTGATCTTTTCTACGGGGTCTGACGCTCAGTGGAA
CGAAAACTCACGTTAAGGGATTTTGGTCATGAGATTATCAAAAAGGATCTTCACCTAGATCCTTTTAAAT
TAAAAATGAAGTTTTAAATCAATCTAAAGTATATATGAGTAAACTTGGTCTGACAGTTACCAATGCTTAA
TCAGTGAGGCACCTATCTCAGCGATCTGTCTATTTCGTTCATCCATAGTTGCCTGACTCCCCGTCGTGTA
GATAACTACGATACGGGAGGGCTTACCATCTGGCCCCAGTGCTGCAATGATACCGCGAGACCCACGCTCA
CCGGCTCCAGATTTATCAGCAATAAACCAGCCAGCCGGAAGGGCCGAGCGCAGAAGTGGTCCTGCAACTT
TATCCGCCTCCATCCAGTCTATTAATTGTTGCCGGGAAGCTAGAGTAAGTAGTTCGCCAGTTAATAGTTT
GCGCAACGTTGTTGCCATTGCTACAGGCATCGTGGTGTCACGCTCGTCGTTTGGTATGGCTTCATTCAGC
TCCGGTTCCCAACGATCAAGGCGAGTTACATGATCCCCCATGTTGTGCAAAAAAGCGGTTAGCTCCTTCG
GTCCTCCGATCGTTGTCAGAAGTAAGTTGGCCGCAGTGTTATCACTCATGGTTATGGCAGCACTGCATAA
TTCTCTTACTGTCATGCCATCCGTAAGATGCTTTTCTGTGACTGGTGAGTACTCAACCAAGTCATTCTGA
GAATAGTGTATGCGGCGACCGAGTTGCTCTTGCCCGGCGTCAATACGGGATAATACCGCGCCACATAGCA
GAACTTTAAAAGTGCTCATCATTGGAAAACGTTCTTCGGGGCGAAAACTCTCAAGGATCTTACCGCTGTT
GAGATCCAGTTCGATGTAACCCACTCGTGCACCCAACTGATCTTCAGCATCTTTTACTTTCACCAGCGTT
TCTGGGTGAGCAAAAACAGGAAGGCAAAATGCCGCAAAAAAGGGAATAAGGGCGACACGGAAATGTTGAA
TACTCATACTCTTCCTTTTTCAATATTATTGAAGCATTTATCAGGGTTATTGTCTCATGAGCGGATACAT
ATTTGAATGTATTTAGAAAAATAAACAAATAGGGGTTCCGCGCACATTTCCCCGAAAAGTGCCACCTGGG
TCGACTTAACCCTAGAAAGATAATCATATTGTGACGTACGTTAAAGATAATCATGCGTAAAATTGACGCA
TGTGTTTTATCGATCTGTATATCGAGGTTTATTTATTAATTTGAATAGATATTAAGTTTTATTATATTTA
CACTTACATACTAATAATAAATTCAACAAACAATTTATTTATGTTTATTTATTTATTAAAAAAAAACAAA
AACTCAAAATTTCTTCTATAAAGTAACAAAACTTTTAAACATTCTCTCTTTTACAAAAATAAACTTATTT
TGTACTTTAAAAACAGTCATGTTGTATTATAAAATAAGTAATTAGCTTAACTTATACATAATAGAAACAA
ATTATACTTATTAATCGCATAACTTCGTATAATGTATGCTATACGAAGTTATGCGATTAAGGGATCTGTA
GGGCGCAGTAGTCCAACTAGTTATTAATAGTAATCAATTACGGGGTCATTAGTTCATAGCCCATATATGG
AGTTCCGCGTTACATAACTTACGGTAAATGGCCCGCCTGGCTGACCGCCCAACGACCCCCGCCCATTGAC
GTCAATAATGACGTATGTTCCCATAGTAACGCCAATAGGGACTTTCCATTGACGTCAATGGGTGGAGTAT
TTACGGTAAACTGCCCACTTGGCAGTACATCAAGTGTATCATATGCCAAGTACGCCCCCTATTGACGTCA
ATGACGGTAAATGGCCCGCCTGGCATTATGCCCAGTACATGACCTTATGGGACTTTCCTACTTGGCAGTA
CATCTACGTATTAGTCATCGCTATTACCATGGTCGAGGTGAGCCCCACGTTCTGCTTCACTCTCCCCATC
TCCCCCCCCTCCCCACCCCCAATTTTGTATTTATTTATTTTTTAATTATTTTGTGCAGCGATGGGGG
